>Addgene plasmid #104040 | pFETCh_RXRB | depositor full sequence | sequence record 196933 | Full Sequence
CCTTTGAGTGACCTGCAGGTCCCTCTCCAGGGTGCTGACAGAGCTAGTGTCCAAAATGCGTGACATGAGG
ATGGACAAGACAGAGCTTGGCTGCCTGAGGGCAATCATTCTGTTTAATCCAGGTAAGAGGAGGATTACCT
TTGTCTCTCAAGGCCAAGGCAACCTTGGAGCCTCCTCTTCTCCGAGACTCCTAAGTTACCCAGCTATCCC
CCTCAGTAAGACCCTCAACCTGGAAATCTCCCAACTGGCCGAGGAAAAACCCACATCCACGGATCCATCC
CACAAACCCAGTGGGCCCTGCTTCCCTTGCCAGGCCTCTGGTAAAGGGCAAGCAAGTGCAGCCCAAAAGG
GGCATCCTGTGGCTCACATCTGCATGGCCATCCTGATTTGGTTTGTCTTCATTTCTCTTCCTCCTCTCTT
CCCTGCCATCCCAGATGCCAAGGGCCTCTCCAACCCTAGTGAGGTGGAGGTCCTGCGGGAGAAAGTGTAT
GCATCACTGGAGACCTACTGCAAACAGAAGTACCCTGAGCAGCAGGGACGGTGAGATGGGGCTGGGGGGC
ACTGAGGCTCCCTTGGGGGTGGGGAGTGCTATGAGGATGTGTTCAGGGCCCGTGTGCTTCCAGCTCTCAA
TCCCCTTCTCCCACCTCCACCCCAGGTTTGCCAAGCTGCTGCTACGTCTTCCTGCCCTCCGGTCCATTGG
CCTTAAGTGTCTAGAGCATCTGTTTTTCTTCAAGCTCATTGGTGACACCCCCATCGACACCTTCCTCATG
GAGATGCTTGAGGCTCCCCATCAACTGGCCGGGAGCGGAGGAGGTTCCGGTGGAGGTGGTTCTGGAGATT
ACAAGGATGACGACGATAAGGGCGATTACAAGGATGACGACGATAAGGGAGATTACAAGGATGACGACGA
TAAGGTTTCAGGAAGCGGAGCTACTAACTTCAGCCTGCTGAAGCAGGCTGGAGACGTGGAGGAGAACCCT
GGACCTGGATCGTTTCGCATGATTGAACAAGATGGATTGCACGCAGGTTCTCCGGCCGCTTGGGTGGAGA
GGCTATTCGGCTATGACTGGGCACAACAGACAATCGGCTGCTCTGATGCCGCCGTGTTCCGGCTGTCAGC
GCAGGGGCGCCCGGTTCTTTTTGTCAAGACCGACCTGTCCGGTGCCCTGAATGAACTGCAGGACGAGGCA
GCGCGGCTATCGTGGCTGGCCACGACGGGCGTTCCTTGCGCAGCTGTGCTCGACGTTGTCACTGAAGCGG
GAAGGGACTGGCTGCTATTGGGCGAAGTGCCGGGGCAGGATCTCCTGTCATCTCACCTTGCTCCTGCCGA
GAAAGTATCCATCATGGCTGATGCAATGCGGCGGCTGCATACGCTTGATCCGGCTACCTGCCCATTCGAC
CACCAAGCGAAACATCGCATCGAGCGAGCACGTACTCGGATGGAAGCCGGTCTTGTCGATCAGGATGATC
TGGACGAAGAGCATCAGGGGCTCGCGCCAGCCGAACTGTTCGCCAGGCTCAAGGCGCGCATGCCCGACGG
CGAGGATCTCGTCGTGACCCATGGCGATGCCTGCTTGCCGAATATCATGGTGGAAAATGGCCGCTTTTCT
GGATTCATCGACTGTGGCCGGCTGGGTGTGGCCGACCGCTATCAGGACATAGCGTTGGCTACCCGTGATA
TTGCTGAAGAGCTTGGCGGCGAATGGGCTGACCGCTTCCTCGTGCTTTACGGTATCGCCGCTCCCGATTC
GCAGCGCATCGCCTTCTATCGCCTTCTTGACGAGTTCTTCTGATTCGAACATCCGTGGTGCTTCTCACAC
TGGAGGAGCACACATCCAAGAGGGACTCCAAGCCCTGGGGCAGGGTGGGGGGCCATGTTCCCAGAACCTT
GATGGGGTGAGAAGTACAGGGCAGAACCAAGAACATAAACCCTCCAAGGGATCTGCTTGATATCCCAAGT
TGGAAGGGACCCCAGATACCTGTGAGGACTGGTTGTCTCTCTTCGGTGGCCTTGAGTCTCTGAATTTGTC
GGGTTCTCCCATGATTTGGGGTGATTTCTCACCCTCTGTCCTTCCCCCAGCACAAAGCACTGGCCTTGCC
TCCAGGACCTTGCTTCCTTCTCATCTTGCCTCATTTTGCTTCCCATCTGAAGAGTGGAAATGGGGAACTC
CCCCAGAGGTGGATACTGGGGGGCAGGCCTCCCAAGCTGATGGACATGAGAGTAGGGCCCTGACAGGCCT
TCCTCCTCTCAAACCTGGCAGATGGGGGCCTCTCTGGAAGAGGGAGGGGCCCTGTCACTGTCCAGAGTCT
CTTTTTACACTTCACCTCCTTCTGCAGTCAGACTGAAATATAAAAAAGGTGGTGGTGGTGGTGAAGGGGC
TGGTGGAGATGTAGGAACCGATCTGCTATTTTTAATTTCCTGTGAGGATAGAGACTTGCAGTTAGACTCA
AAGAAGTACTGTACTTTCCCAGGTTGACTAAGAAATGCCAGTGGTGGAGGTGGGTGTTTGGGAAAGGCAG
GGCCCTGAAATGGCCTGTCCCTAGGGCTCTCCAAGCACTAGCCTTCCCAGCTTCCCGCCGCCCCCCCTAT
CTCTTCCTGTCTACTTGGAAAGTCCTCTCCACTGACTGTAGCCTCCAATTCACTGGCCGTCGTTCACTGG
CCGTCGTTTTACAACGTCGTGACTGGGAAAACCCTGGCGTTACCCAACTTAATCGCCTTGCAGCACATCC
CCCTTTCGCCAGCTGGCGTAATAGCGAAGAGGCCCGCACCGATCGCCCTTCCCAACAGTTGCGCAGCCTG
AATGGCGAATGCGATTTATTCAACAAAGCCGCCGTCCCGTCAAGTCAGCGTAATGCTCTGCCAGTGTTAC
AACCAATTAACCAATTCTGATTAGAAAAACTCATCGAGCATCAAATGAAACTGCAATTTATTCATATCAG
GATTATCAATACCATATTTTTGAAAAAGCCGTTTCTGTAATGAAGGAGAAAACTCACCGAGGCAGTTCCA
TAGGATGGCAAGATCCTGGTATCGGTCTGCGATTCCGACTCGTCCAACATCAATACAACCTATTAATTTC
CCCTCGTCAAAAATAAGGTTATCAAGTGAGAAATCACCATGAGTGACGACTGAATCCGGTGAGAATGGCA
AAAGCTTATGCATTTCTTTCCAGACTTGTTCAACAGGCCAGCCATTACGCTCGTCATCAAAATCACTCGC
ATCAACCAAACCGTTATTCATTCGTGATTGCGCCTGAGCGAGACGAAATACGCGATCGCTGTTAAAAGGA
CAATTACAAACAGGAATCGAATGCAACCGGCGCAGGAACACTGCCAGCGCATCAACAATATTTTCACCTG
AATCAGGATATTCTTCTAATACCTGGAATGCTGTTTTCCCGGGGATCGCAGTGGTGAGTAACCATGCATC
ATCAGGAGTACGGATAAAATGCTTGATGGTCGGAAGAGGCATAAATTCCGTCAGCCAGTTTAGTCTGACC
ATCTCATCTGTAACATCATTGGCAACGCTACCTTTGCCATGTTTCAGAAACAACTCTGGCGCATCGGGCT
TCCCATACAATCGATAGATTGTCGCACCTGATTGCCCGACATTATCGCGAGCCCATTTATACCCATATAA
ATCAGCATCCATGTTGGAATTTAATCGCGGCTTCGAGCAAGACGTTTCCCGTTGAATATGGCTCATAACA
CCCCTTGTATTACTGTTTATGTAAGCAGACAGTTTTATTGTTCATGATGATATATTTTTATCTTGTGCAA
TGTAACATCAGAGATTTTGAGACACAACGTGGCTTTGTTGAATAAATCGAACTTTTGCTGAGTTGAAGGA
TCAGATCACGCATCTTCCCGACAACGCAGACCGTTCCGTGGCAAAGCAAAAGTTCAAAATCACCAACTGG
TCCACCTACAACAAAGCTCTCATCAACCGTGGCTCCCTCACTTTCTGGCTGGATGATGGGGCGATTCAGG
CCTGGTATGAGTCAGCAACACCTTCTTCACGAGGCAGACCTCTCGACGGAGTTCCACTGAGCGTCAGACC
CCGTAGAAAAGATCAAAGGATCTTCTTGAGATCCTTTTTTTCTGCGCGTAATCTGCTGCTTGCAAACAAA
AAAACCACCGCTACCAGCGGTGGTTTGTTTGCCGGATCAAGAGCTACCAACTCTTTTTCCGAAGGTAACT
GGCTTCAGCAGAGCGCAGATACCAAATACTGTTCTTCTAGTGTAGCCGTAGTTAGGCCACCACTTCAAGA
ACTCTGTAGCACCGCCTACATACCTCGCTCTGCTAATCCTGTTACCAGTGGCTGCTGCCAGTGGCGATAA
GTCGTGTCTTACCGGGTTGGACTCAAGACGATAGTTACCGGATAAGGCGCAGCGGTCGGGCTGAACGGGG
GGTTCGTGCACACAGCCCAGCTTGGAGCGAACGACCTACACCGAACTGAGATACCTACAGCGTGAGCTAT
GAGAAAGCGCCACGCTTCCCGAAGGGAGAAAGGCGGACAGGTATCCGGTAAGCGGCAGGGTCGGAACAGG
AGAGCGCACGAGGGAGCTTCCAGGGGGAAACGCCTGGTATCTTTATAGTCCTGTCGGGTTTCGCCACCTC
TGACTTGAGCGTCGATTTTTGTGATGCTCGTCAGGGGGGCGGAGCCTATGGAAAAACGCCAGCAACGCGG
CCTTTTTACGGTTCCTGGCCTTTTGCTGGCCTTTTGCTCACATGTTCTTTCCTGCGTTATCCCCTGATTC
TGTGGATAACCGTATTACCGCCTTTGAGTGAGCTGATACCGCTCGCCGCAGCCGAACGACCGAGCGCAGC
GAGTCAGTGAGCGAGGAAGCGGAAGAAGCTCGCACATTCAGCAGCGTTTTTCAGCGCGTTTTCGATCAAC
GTTTCAATGTTGGTATCAACACCAGGTTTAACTTTGAACTTATCGGCACTGACGGTTACTGATTTTGAAC
TTTTGCTTTGCCACGGAACGGTCTGCGTTGTCGGGAAGATGCGTGATCTGATCCTTCAACTCAGCAAAAG
TTCCCAATACGCAAACCGCCTCTCCCCGCGCGTTGGCCGATTCATTAATGCAGCTGGCACGACAGGTTTC
CCGACTGGAAAGCGGGCAGTGAGCGCAACGCAATTAATGTGAGTTAGCTCACTCATTAGGCACCCCAGGC
TTTACACTTTATGCTTCCGGCTCGTATGTTGTGTGGAATTGTGAGCGGATAACAATTTCACACAGGAAAC
AGCTATGACCATGATTACGCCAAGCTTGCATGCCTGCAGGTCGACTCTAGAGGATCCCCGGGTACCGAGC
TCGAATTAGCTTGCATGCCTGCAGGTCAATTCCCTGGCATTATGCCCAGTACATGACCTTATGGGACTTT
CCTACTTGGCAGTACATCTACGTATTAGTCATCGCTATTACCATGGTGATGCGGTTTTGGCAGTACATCA
ATGGGCGTGGATAGCGGTTTGACTCACGGGGATTTCAAGTCTCCACCCCATTGACGTCAATGGGAGTTTG
TTTTGGCACCAAAATCAACGGGACTTTCCAAAATGTCGTAACAACTCCGCCCCATTGACGCAAATGGGCG
GTAGGCGTGTACGGTGGGAGGTCTATATAAGCAGAGCTCGTTTAGTGAACCGTCAGATCGCCTGGAGACG
CCATCCACGCTGTTTTGACCTCCATAGGAGACACCGGGACCGATCCAGCCTGGGGATCCCGACCATGGCT
TCGTACCCCTGCCATCAACACGCGTCTGCGTTCGACCAGGCTGCGCGTTCTCGCGGCCATAGCAACCGAC
GTACGGCGTTGCGCCCTCGCCGGCAGCAAGAAGCCACGGAAGTCCGCCTGGAGCAGAAAATGCCCACGCT
ACTGCGGGTTTATATAGACGGTCCTCACGGGATGGGGAAAACCACCACCACGCAACTGCTGGTGGCCCTG
GGTTCGCGCGACGATATCGTCTACGTACCCGAGCCGATGACTTACTGGCAGGTGCTGGGGGCTTCCGAGA
CAATCGCGAACATCTACACCACACAACACCGCCTCGACCAGGGTGAGATATCGGCCGGGGACGCGGCGGT
GGTAATGACAAGCGCCCAGATAACAATGGGCATGCCTTATGCCGTGACCGACGCCGTTCTGGCTCCTCAT
ATCGGGGGGGAGGCTGGGAGCTCACATGCCCCGCCCCCGGCCCTCACCCTCATCTTCGACCGCCATCCCA
TCGCCGCCCTCCTGTGCTACCCGGCCGCGCGATACCTTATGGGCAGCATGACCCCCCAGGCCGTGCTGGC
GTTCGTGGCCCTCATCCCGCCGACCTTGCCCGGCACAAACATCGTGTTGGGGGCCCTTCCGGAGGACAGA
CACATCGACCGCCTGGCCAAACGCCAGCGCCCCGGCGAGCGGCTTGACCTGGCTATGCTGGCCGCGATTC
GCCGCGTTTACGGGCTGCTTGCCAATACGGTGCGGTATCTGCAGGGCGGCGGGTCGTGGCGGGAGGATTG
GGGACAGCTTTCGGGGACGGCCGTGCCGCCCCAGGGTGCCGAGCCCCAGAGCAACGCGGGCCCACGACCC
CATATCGGGGACACGTTATTTACCCTGTTTCGGGCCCCCGAGTTGCTGGCCCCCAACGGCGACCTGTACA
ACGTGTTTGCCTGGGCCTTGGACGTCTTGGCCAAACGCCTCCGTCCCATGCACGTCTTTATCCTGGATTA
CGACCAATCGCCCGCCGGCTGCCGGGACGCCCTGCTGCAACTTACCTCCGGGATGGTCCAGACCCACGTC
ACCACCCCCGGCTCCATACCGACGATCTGCGACCTGGCGCGCACGTTTGCCCGGGAGATGGGGGAGGCTA
ACTGAGGATCCCACGTCACTATTGTATACTCTATATTATACTCTATGTTATACTCTGTAATCCTACTCAA
TAAACGTGTCACGCCTGTGAAACCGTACTAAGTCTCCCGTGTATTCTTATCACCATCAGGTGACATCCTC
GCCCAGGCTGTCAATCATGCCGGTATCGATTCCAGTAGCACCGGCCCCACGCTGACAACCCACTCTTGCA
GCGTTAGCAGCGCCCCTCTTAACAAGCCGACCCCCACCAGCGTCGCGGTTACTAACACTCCTCTCCCCGA
CCTGCAGCCCAGCT
Features (pLannotate 1.2.2; 21 found; start..end, strand, type, name):
     29..538     +  CDS            Rxrb (fragment): RXRB_RAT - Also known as Nr2b2, Rcor-1. Experimental evidence at protein level: Swiss-Prot protein existence level 1. Receptor for retinoic acid. Retinoic acid receptors bind as heterodimers to their target response elements in response to their ligands, all-trans or 9-cis retinoic acid, and regulate gene expression in various biological processes. The RAR/RXR heterodimers bind to the retinoic acid response elements (RARE). From Rattus norvegicus (Rat).
    654..800     +  CDS            Rxrb (fragment): RXRB_RAT - Also known as Nr2b2, Rcor-1. Experimental evidence at protein level: Swiss-Prot protein existence level 1. Receptor for retinoic acid. Retinoic acid receptors bind as heterodimers to their target response elements in response to their ligands, all-trans or 9-cis retinoic acid, and regulate gene expression in various biological processes. The RAR/RXR heterodimers bind to the retinoic acid response elements (RARE). From Rattus norvegicus (Rat).
    834..887     +  CDS            3xFLAG (fragment): three tandem FLAG® epitope tags
    891..915     +  CDS            3xFLAG (fragment): three tandem FLAG® epitope tags
    999..1790    +  CDS            neo: KKA2_KLEPN - Also known as kan, nptII. Experimental evidence at protein level: Swiss-Prot protein existence level 1. Resistance to kanamycin, neomycin, paromomycin, ribostamycin, butirosin and gentamicin B. From Klebsiella pneumoniae.
   2653..2809    +  CDS            lacZα (fragment): LacZα fragment of β-galactosidase; lacZ fragment
   2891..3706    -  CDS            KanR: aminoglycoside phosphotransferase; aph(3')-Ia; confers resistance to kanamycin in bacteria or G418 (Geneticin®) in eukaryotes
   3891..4031    +  CDS            TRA2_ECOLX (fragment): Protein predicted: Swiss-Prot protein existence level 4. Required for transposition of transposon Tn903. From Escherichia coli.
   4086..4674    +  rep_origin     ori: high-copy-number ColE1/pMB1/pBR322/pUC origin of replication
   5043..5132    +  CDS            lacI (fragment): lac repressor; lacI; The lac repressor binds to the lac operator to inhibit transcription in E. coli. This inhibition can be relieved by adding lactose or isopropyl-β-D-thiogalactopyranoside (IPTG).
   5145..5166    +  protein_bind   CAP binding site: CAP binding activates transcription in the presence of cAMP. E. coli catabolite activator protein
   5181..5211    +  promoter       lac promoter: promoter for the E. coli lac operon
   5219..5235    +  protein_bind   lac operator: The lac repressor binds to the lac operator to inhibit transcription in E. coli. This inhibition can be relieved by adding lactose or isopropyl-β-D-thiogalactopyranoside (IPTG). lac repressor encoded by lacI
   5272..5327    -  misc_feature   MCS: pUC18/19 multiple cloning site
   5328..5347    -  misc_feature   MCS (fragment): pUC18/19 multiple cloning site
   5353..5435    +  enhancer       CMV enhancer (fragment): human cytomegalovirus immediate early enhancer; contains an 18-bp deletion relative to the standard CMV enhancer
   5507..5524    -  promoter       CMV promoter (fragment): human cytomegalovirus (CMV) immediate early promoter
   5587..5638    +  promoter       CMVd2 promoter: truncated human cytomegalovirus (CMV) immediate early promoter that yields moderately reduced expression relative to the full-length promoter
   5729..5800    -  CDS            UL24_HHV11 (fragment): Experimental evidence at protein level: Swiss-Prot protein existence level 1. May participate in nuclear egress of viral particles. Plays a role in the dispersal of several host nucleolar proteins including NCL/nucleolin and NPM1. Since deletion of host NCL/nucleolin negatively impact on nuclear egress, UL24 supposedly acts on this process through its effect on host nucleoli. From Human herpesvirus 1 (strain 17) (HHV-1) (Human herpes simplex virus 1).
   5870..6865    +  CDS            ΔTK: truncated herpes simplex virus thymidine kinase (Salomon et al., 1995) confers sensitivity to nucleoside analogs such as acyclovir or ganciclovir
   6977..7138    +  CDS            UL122 (fragment): VIE2_HCMVT - Experimental evidence at protein level: Swiss-Prot protein existence level 1. Stimulates viral early and late gene expression and thus play a crucial role in the regulation of productive infection. In addition, activates quiescent cells to reenter the cell cycle and upregulates several E2F-responsive genes, which are responsible for pushing the cell into S phase. In S-phase, inhibits cellular DNA synthesis and blocks further cell cycle progression. From Human cytomegalovirus (strain Towne) (HHV-5) (Human herpesvirus 5).
