>Addgene plasmid #104040 | pFETCh_RXRB | addgene full sequence | sequence record 199975 | Addgene NGS Result
GGCGGTTTGCGTATTGGGAACTTTTGCTGAGTTGAAGGATCAGATCACGCATCTTCCCGACAACGCAGAC
CGTTCCGTGGCAAAGCAAAAGTTCAAAATCAGTAACCGTCAGTGCCGATAAGTTCAAAGTTAAACCTGGT
GTTGATACCAACATTGAAACGTTGATCGAAAACGCGCTGAAAAACGCTGCTGAATGTGCGAGCTTCTTCC
GCTTCCTCGCTCACTGACTCGCTGCGCTCGGTCGTTCGGCTGCGGCGAGCGGTATCAGCTCACTCAAAGG
CGGTAATACGGTTATCCACAGAATCAGGGGATAACGCAGGAAAGAACATGTGAGCAAAAGGCCAGCAAAA
GGCCAGGAACCGTAAAAAGGCCGCGTTGCTGGCGTTTTTCCATAGGCTCCGCCCCCCTGACGAGCATCAC
AAAAATCGACGCTCAAGTCAGAGGTGGCGAAACCCGACAGGACTATAAAGATACCAGGCGTTTCCCCCTG
GAAGCTCCCTCGTGCGCTCTCCTGTTCCGACCCTGCCGCTTACCGGATACCTGTCCGCCTTTCTCCCTTC
GGGAAGCGTGGCGCTTTCTCATAGCTCACGCTGTAGGTATCTCAGTTCGGTGTAGGTCGTTCGCTCCAAG
CTGGGCTGTGTGCACGAACCCCCCGTTCAGCCCGACCGCTGCGCCTTATCCGGTAACTATCGTCTTGAGT
CCAACCCGGTAAGACACGACTTATCGCCACTGGCAGCAGCCACTGGTAACAGGATTAGCAGAGCGAGGTA
TGTAGGCGGTGCTACAGAGTTCTTGAAGTGGTGGCCTAACTACGGCTACACTAGAAGAACAGTATTTGGT
ATCTGCGCTCTGCTGAAGCCAGTTACCTTCGGAAAAAGAGTTGGTAGCTCTTGATCCGGCAAACAAACCA
CCGCTGGTAGCGGTGGTTTTTTTGTTTGCAAGCAGCAGATTACGCGCAGAAAAAAAGGATCTCAAGAAGA
TCCTTTGATCTTTTCTACGGGGTCTGACGCTCAGTGGAACTCCGTCGAGAGGTCTGCCTCGTGAAGAAGG
TGTTGCTGACTCATACCAGGCCTGAATCGCCCCATCATCCAGCCAGAAAGTGAGGGAGCCACGGTTGATG
AGAGCTTTGTTGTAGGTGGACCAGTTGGTGATTTTGAACTTTTGCTTTGCCACGGAACGGTCTGCGTTGT
CGGGAAGATGCGTGATCTGATCCTTCAACTCAGCAAAAGTTCGATTTATTCAACAAAGCCACGTTGTGTC
TCAAAATCTCTGATGTTACATTGCACAAGATAAAAATATATCATCATGAACAATAAAACTGTCTGCTTAC
ATAAACAGTAATACAAGGGGTGTTATGAGCCATATTCAACGGGAAACGTCTTGCTCGAAGCCGCGATTAA
ATTCCAACATGGATGCTGATTTATATGGGTATAAATGGGCTCGCGATAATGTCGGGCAATCAGGTGCGAC
AATCTATCGATTGTATGGGAAGCCCGATGCGCCAGAGTTGTTTCTGAAACATGGCAAAGGTAGCGTTGCC
AATGATGTTACAGATGAGATGGTCAGACTAAACTGGCTGACGGAATTTATGCCTCTTCCGACCATCAAGC
ATTTTATCCGTACTCCTGATGATGCATGGTTACTCACCACTGCGATCCCCGGGAAAACAGCATTCCAGGT
ATTAGAAGAATATCCTGATTCAGGTGAAAATATTGTTGATGCGCTGGCAGTGTTCCTGCGCCGGTTGCAT
TCGATTCCTGTTTGTAATTGTCCTTTTAACAGCGATCGCGTATTTCGTCTCGCTCAGGCGCAATCACGAA
TGAATAACGGTTTGGTTGATGCGAGTGATTTTGATGACGAGCGTAATGGCTGGCCTGTTGAACAAGTCTG
GAAAGAAATGCATAAGCTTTTGCCATTCTCACCGGATTCAGTCGTCACTCATGGTGATTTCTCACTTGAT
AACCTTATTTTTGACGAGGGGAAATTAATAGGTTGTATTGATGTTGGACGAGTCGGAATCGCAGACCGAT
ACCAGGATCTTGCCATCCTATGGAACTGCCTCGGTGAGTTTTCTCCTTCATTACAGAAACGGCTTTTTCA
AAAATATGGTATTGATAATCCTGATATGAATATATTGCAGTTTCATTTGATGCTCGATGAGTTTTTCTAA
TCAGAATTGGTTAATTGGTTGTAACACTGGCAGAGCACTGAGAGATCCCCTCATAATTTCCCCAAAGCGT
AACCATGTGTGAATAAATTTTGAGCTAGTAGGGTTGCAGCCACGAGTAAGTCTTCCCTTGTTATTGTGTA
GCCAGAATGCCGCAAAACTTCCATGCCTAAGCGAACTGTTGAGAGTACGTTTCGATTTCTGACTGTGTTA
GCCTGGAAGTGCTTGTCCCAACCTTGTTTCTGAGCATGAACGCCCGCAAGCCAACATGTTAGTTGAAGCA
TCAGGGCGATTAGCAGCATGATATCAAAACGCTCTGAGCTGCTCGTTCGGCTATGGCGTAGGCCTAGTCC
GTAGGCAGGACTTTTCAAGTCTCGGAAGGTTTCTTCAATCTGCATTCGCTTCGAATAGATATTAACAAGT
TGTTTGGGTGTTCGAATTTCAACAGGTAAGTTAGTTGCTAGAACCCATGGCTCCTTTGCCGACGCTGAGT
AGATTTTAGGTGACGGGTGGTGACAATGAGTCCGTGTCGAGCGCTGATTTTTTCGGCCTTTAGAGCGAGA
TTTATACAATAGAATTTGGCATGAGATTGGATTGCTTTTAGTCAGCCTCTTATAGCCTAAAGTCTTTGAG
TGACTAGATGACATATCATGTAAGTTGCTGATAGGTTTCCAGTTTTCCGCTCCTAGGTCTGCATATTGTA
CTTTTCCTCTTACTCGACTTAACCAGTACCAACCCAGCTTCTCAACGGATTTATACCATGGCACTTTAAA
GCCAGCATCACTGACAATGAGCGGTGTGGTGTTACTCGGTAGAATGCTCGCAAGGTCGGCTAGAAATTGG
TCATGAGCTTTCTTTGAACATTGCTCTGAAAGCGGGAACGCTTTCTCATAAAGAGTAACAGAACGACCGT
GTAGTGCGACTGAAGCTCGCAATACCATAAGTCGTTTTTGCTCACGAATATCAGACCAGTCAACAAGTAC
AATGGGCATCGTATTGCCCGAACAGATAAAGCTAGCATGCCAACGGTATACAGCGAGTCGCTCTTTGTGG
AGGTGACGATTACCTAACAATCGGTCGATTCGTTTGATGTTATGTTTTGTTCTCGCTTTGGTTGGCAGGT
TACGGCCAAGTTCGGTAAGAGTGAGAGTTTTACAGTCAAGTAATGCGTGGCAAGCCAACGTTAAGCTGTT
GAGTCGTTTTAAGTGTAATTCGGGGCAGAATTGGTAAAGAGAGTCGTGTAAAATATCGAGTTCGCACATC
TTGTTGTCTGATTATTGATTTTTCGCGAAACCATTTGATCATATGACAAGATGTGTATCCACCTTAACTT
AATGATTTTTACCAAAATCATTAGGGGATTCATCAGGGCAGAGCATTACGCTGACTTGACGGGACGGCGG
CTTTGTTGAATAAATCGCATTCGCCATTCAGGCTGCGCAACTGTTGGGAAGGGCGATCGGTGCGGGCCTC
TTCGCTATTACGCCAGCTGGCGAAAGGGGGATGTGCTGCAAGGCGATTAAGTTGGGTAACGCCAGGGTTT
TCCCAGTCACGACGTTGTAAAACGACGGCCAGTGAACGACGGCCAGTGAATTGGAGGCTACAGTCAGTGG
AGAGGACTTTCCAAGTAGACAGGAAGAGATAGGGGGGGCGGCGGGAAGCTGGGAAGGCTAGTGCTTGGAG
AGCCCTAGGGACAGGCCATTTCAGGGCCCTGCCTTTCCCAAACACCCACCTCCACCACTGGCATTTCTTA
GTCAACCTGGGAAAGTACAGTACTTCTTTGAGTCTAACTGCAAGTCTCTATCCTCACAGGAAATTAAAAA
TAGCAGATCGGTTCCTACATCTCCACCAGCCCCTTCACCACCACCACCACCTTTTTTATATTTCAGTCTG
ACTGCAGAAGGAGGTGAAGTGTAAAAAGAGACTCTGGACAGTGACAGGGCCCCTCCCTCTTCCAGAGAGG
CCCCCATCTGCCAGGTTTGAGAGGAGGAAGGCCTGTCAGGGCCCTACTCTCATGTCCATCAGCTTGGGAG
GCCTGCCCCCCAGTATCCACCTCTGGGGGAGTTCCCCATTTCCACTCTTCAGATGGGAAGCAAAATGAGG
CAAGATGAGAAGGAAGCAAGGTCCTGGAGGCAAGGCCAGTGCTTTGTGCTGGGGGAAGGACAGAGGGTGA
GAAATCACCCCAAATCATGGGAGAACCCGACAAATTCAGAGACTCAAGGCCACCGAAGAGAGACAACCAG
TCCTCACAGGTATCTGGGGTCCCTTCCAACTTGGGATATCAAGCAGATCCCTTGGAGGGTTTATGTTCTT
GGTTCTGCCCTGTACTTCTCACCCCATCAAGGTTCTGGGAACATGGCCCCCCACCCTGCCCCAGGGCTTG
GAGTCCCTCTTGGATGTGTGCTCCTCCAGTGTGAGAAGCACCACGGATGTTCGAATCAGAAGAACTCGTC
AAGAAGGCGATAGAAGGCGATGCGCTGCGAATCGGGAGCGGCGATACCGTAAAGCACGAGGAAGCGGTCA
GCCCATTCGCCGCCAAGCTCTTCAGCAATATCACGGGTAGCCAACGCTATGTCCTGATAGCGGTCGGCCA
CACCCAGCCGGCCACAGTCGATGAATCCAGAAAAGCGGCCATTTTCCACCATGATATTCGGCAAGCAGGC
ATCGCCATGGGTCACGACGAGATCCTCGCCGTCGGGCATGCGCGCCTTGAGCCTGGCGAACAGTTCGGCT
GGCGCGAGCCCCTGATGCTCTTCGTCCAGATCATCCTGATCGACAAGACCGGCTTCCATCCGAGTACGTG
CTCGCTCGATGCGATGTTTCGCTTGGTGGTCGAATGGGCAGGTAGCCGGATCAAGCGTATGCAGCCGCCG
CATTGCATCAGCCATGATGGATACTTTCTCGGCAGGAGCAAGGTGAGATGACAGGAGATCCTGCCCCGGC
ACTTCGCCCAATAGCAGCCAGTCCCTTCCCGCTTCAGTGACAACGTCGAGCACAGCTGCGCAAGGAACGC
CCGTCGTGGCCAGCCACGATAGCCGCGCTGCCTCGTCCTGCAGTTCATTCAGGGCACCGGACAGGTCGGT
CTTGACAAAAAGAACCGGGCGCCCCTGCGCTGACAGCCGGAACACGGCGGCATCAGAGCAGCCGATTGTC
TGTTGTGCCCAGTCATAGCCGAATAGCCTCTCCACCCAAGCGGCCGGAGAACCTGCGTGCAATCCATCTT
GTTCAATCATGCGAAACGATCCAGGTCCAGGGTTCTCCTCCACGTCTCCAGCCTGCTTCAGCAGGCTGAA
GTTAGTAGCTCCGCTTCCTGAAACCTTATCGTCGTCATCCTTGTAATCTCCCTTATCGTCGTCATCCTTG
TAATCGCCCTTATCGTCGTCATCCTTGTAATCTCCAGAACCACCTCCACCGGAACCTCCTCCGCTCCCGG
CCAGTTGATGGGGAGCCTCAAGCATCTCCATGAGGAAGGTGTCGATGGGGGTGTCACCAATGAGCTTGAA
GAAAAACAGATGCTCTAGACACTTAAGGCCAATGGACCGGAGGGCAGGAAGACGTAGCAGCAGCTTGGCA
AACCTGGGGTGGAGGTGGGAGAAGGGGATTGAGAGCTGGAAGCACACGGGCCCTGAACACATCCTCATAG
CACTCCCCACCCCCAAGGGAGCCTCAGTGCCCCCCAGCCCCATCTCACCGTCCCTGCTGCTCAGGGTACT
TCTGTTTGCAGTAGGTCTCCAGTGATGCATACACTTTCTCCCGCAGGACCTCCACCTCACTAGGGTTGGA
GAGGCCCTTGGCATCTGGGATGGCAGGGAAGAGAGGAGGAAGAGAAATGAAGACAAACCAAATCAGGATG
GCCATGCAGATGTGAGCCACAGGATGCCCCTTTTGGGCTGCACTTGCTTGCCCTTTACCAGAGGCCTGGC
AAGGGAAGCAGGGCCCACTGGGTTTGTGGGATGGATCCGTGGATGTGGGTTTTTCCTCGGCCAGTTGGGA
GATTTCCAGGTTGAGGGTCTTACTGAGGGGGATAGCTGGGTAACTTAGGAGTCTCGGAGAAGAGGAGGCT
CCAAGGTTGCCTTGGCCTTGAGAGACAAAGGTAATCCTCCTCTTACCTGGATTAAACAGAATGATTGCCC
TCAGGCAGCCAAGCTCTGTCTTGTCCATCCTCATGTCACGCATTTTGGACACTAGCTCTGTCAGCACCCT
GGAGAGGGACCTGCAGGTCACTCAAAGGAGCTGGGCTGCAGGTCGGGGAGAGGAGTGTTAGTAACCGCGA
CGCTGGTGGGGGTCGGCTTGTTAAGAGGGGCGCTGCTAACGCTGCAAGAGTGGGTTGTCAGCGTGGGGCC
GGTGCTACTGGAATCGATACCGGCATGATTGACAGCCTGGGCGAGGATGTCACCTGATGGTGATAAGAAT
ACACGGGAGACTTAGTACGGTTTCACAGGCGTGACACGTTTATTGAGTAGGATTACAGAGTATAACATAG
AGTATAATATAGAGTATACAATAGTGACGTGGGATCCTCAGTTAGCCTCCCCCATCTCCCGGGCAAACGT
GCGCGCCAGGTCGCAGATCGTCGGTATGGAGCCGGGGGTGGTGACGTGGGTCTGGACCATCCCGGAGGTA
AGTTGCAGCAGGGCGTCCCGGCAGCCGGCGGGCGATTGGTCGTAATCCAGGATAAAGACGTGCATGGGAC
GGAGGCGTTTGGCCAAGACGTCCAAGGCCCAGGCAAACACGTTGTACAGGTCGCCGTTGGGGGCCAGCAA
CTCGGGGGCCCGAAACAGGGTAAATAACGTGTCCCCGATATGGGGTCGTGGGCCCGCGTTGCTCTGGGGC
TCGGCACCCTGGGGCGGCACGGCCGTCCCCGAAAGCTGTCCCCAATCCTCCCGCCACGACCCGCCGCCCT
GCAGATACCGCACCGTATTGGCAAGCAGCCCGTAAACGCGGCGAATCGCGGCCAGCATAGCCAGGTCAAG
CCGCTCGCCGGGGCGCTGGCGTTTGGCCAGGCGGTCGATGTGTCTGTCCTCCGGAAGGGCCCCCAACACG
ATGTTTGTGCCGGGCAAGGTCGGCGGGATGAGGGCCACGAACGCCAGCACGGCCTGGGGGGTCATGCTGC
CCATAAGGTATCGCGCGGCCGGGTAGCACAGGAGGGCGGCGATGGGATGGCGGTCGAAGATGAGGGTGAG
GGCCGGGGGCGGGGCATGTGAGCTCCCAGCCTCCCCCCCGATATGAGGAGCCAGAACGGCGTCGGTCACG
GCATAAGGCATGCCCATTGTTATCTGGGCGCTTGTCATTACCACCGCCGCGTCCCCGGCCGATATCTCAC
CCTGGTCGAGGCGGTGTTGTGTGGTGTAGATGTTCGCGATTGTCTCGGAAGCCCCCAGCACCTGCCAGTA
AGTCATCGGCTCGGGTACGTAGACGATATCGTCGCGCGAACCCAGGGCCACCAGCAGTTGCGTGGTGGTG
GTTTTCCCCATCCCGTGAGGACCGTCTATATAAACCCGCAGTAGCGTGGGCATTTTCTGCTCCAGGCGGA
CTTCCGTGGCTTCTTGCTGCCGGCGAGGGCGCAACGCCGTACGTCGGTTGCTATGGCCGCGAGAACGCGC
AGCCTGGTCGAACGCAGACGCGTGTTGATGGCAGGGGTACGAAGCCATGGTCGGGATCCCCAGGCTGGAT
CGGTCCCGGTGTCTCCTATGGAGGTCAAAACAGCGTGGATGGCGTCTCCAGGCGATCTGACGGTTCACTA
AACGAGCTCTGCTTATATAGACCTCCCACCGTACACGCCTACCGCCCATTTGCGTCAATGGGGCGGAGTT
GTTACGACATTTTGGAAAGTCCCGTTGATTTTGGTGCCAAAACAAACTCCCATTGACGTCAATGGGGTGG
AGACTTGAAATCCCCGTGAGTCAAACCGCTATCCACGCCCATTGATGTACTGCCAAAACCGCATCACCAT
GGTAATAGCGATGACTAATACGTAGATGTACTGCCAAGTAGGAAAGTCCCATAAGGTCATGTACTGGGCA
TAATGCCAGGGAATTGACCTGCAGGCATGCAAGCTAATTCGAGCTCGGTACCCGGGGATCCTCTAGAGTC
GACCTGCAGGCATGCAAGCTTGGCGTAATCATGGTCATAGCTGTTTCCTGTGTGAAATTGTTATCCGCTC
ACAATTCCACACAACATACGAGCCGGAAGCATAAAGTGTAAAGCCTGGGGTGCCTAATGAGTGAGCTAAC
TCACATTAATTGCGTTGCGCTCACTGCCCGCTTTCCAGTCGGGAAACCTGTCGTGCCAGCTGCATTAATG
AATCGGCCAACGCGCGGGGAGA
Features (pLannotate 1.2.2; 22 found; start..end, strand, type, name):
    387..975     -  rep_origin     ori: high-copy-number ColE1/pMB1/pBR322/pUC origin of replication
   1030..1170    -  CDS            TRA2_ECOLX (fragment): Protein predicted: Swiss-Prot protein existence level 4. Required for transposition of transposon Tn903. From Escherichia coli.
   1355..2170    +  CDS            KanR: aminoglycoside phosphotransferase; aph(3')-Ia; confers resistance to kanamycin in bacteria or G418 (Geneticin®) in eukaryotes
   3421..3490    +  ncRNA          RNA-OUT: Accession: RF00240 - RNA-OUT
   3590..3746    -  CDS            lacZα (fragment): LacZα fragment of β-galactosidase; lacZ fragment
   4609..5400    -  CDS            neo: KKA2_KLEPN - Also known as kan, nptII. Experimental evidence at protein level: Swiss-Prot protein existence level 1. Resistance to kanamycin, neomycin, paromomycin, ribostamycin, butirosin and gentamicin B. From Klebsiella pneumoniae.
   5484..5508    -  CDS            3xFLAG (fragment): three tandem FLAG® epitope tags
   5512..5565    -  CDS            3xFLAG (fragment): three tandem FLAG® epitope tags
   5599..5745    -  CDS            Rxrb (fragment): RXRB_RAT - Also known as Nr2b2, Rcor-1. Experimental evidence at protein level: Swiss-Prot protein existence level 1. Receptor for retinoic acid. Retinoic acid receptors bind as heterodimers to their target response elements in response to their ligands, all-trans or 9-cis retinoic acid, and regulate gene expression in various biological processes. The RAR/RXR heterodimers bind to the retinoic acid response elements (RARE). From Rattus norvegicus (Rat).
   5861..6370    -  CDS            Rxrb (fragment): RXRB_RAT - Also known as Nr2b2, Rcor-1. Experimental evidence at protein level: Swiss-Prot protein existence level 1. Receptor for retinoic acid. Retinoic acid receptors bind as heterodimers to their target response elements in response to their ligands, all-trans or 9-cis retinoic acid, and regulate gene expression in various biological processes. The RAR/RXR heterodimers bind to the retinoic acid response elements (RARE). From Rattus norvegicus (Rat).
   6415..6576    -  CDS            UL122 (fragment): VIE2_HCMVT - Experimental evidence at protein level: Swiss-Prot protein existence level 1. Stimulates viral early and late gene expression and thus play a crucial role in the regulation of productive infection. In addition, activates quiescent cells to reenter the cell cycle and upregulates several E2F-responsive genes, which are responsible for pushing the cell into S phase. In S-phase, inhibits cellular DNA synthesis and blocks further cell cycle progression. From Human cytomegalovirus (strain Towne) (HHV-5) (Human herpesvirus 5).
   6688..7683    -  CDS            ΔTK: truncated herpes simplex virus thymidine kinase (Salomon et al., 1995) confers sensitivity to nucleoside analogs such as acyclovir or ganciclovir
   7753..7824    +  CDS            UL24_HHV11 (fragment): Experimental evidence at protein level: Swiss-Prot protein existence level 1. May participate in nuclear egress of viral particles. Plays a role in the dispersal of several host nucleolar proteins including NCL/nucleolin and NPM1. Since deletion of host NCL/nucleolin negatively impact on nuclear egress, UL24 supposedly acts on this process through its effect on host nucleoli. From Human herpesvirus 1 (strain 17) (HHV-1) (Human herpes simplex virus 1).
   7915..7966    -  promoter       CMVd2 promoter: truncated human cytomegalovirus (CMV) immediate early promoter that yields moderately reduced expression relative to the full-length promoter
   8029..8046    +  promoter       CMV promoter (fragment): human cytomegalovirus (CMV) immediate early promoter
   8118..8200    -  enhancer       CMV enhancer (fragment): human cytomegalovirus immediate early enhancer; contains an 18-bp deletion relative to the standard CMV enhancer
   8206..8225    +  misc_feature   MCS (fragment): pUC18/19 multiple cloning site
   8226..8281    +  misc_feature   MCS: pUC18/19 multiple cloning site
   8318..8334    -  protein_bind   lac operator: The lac repressor binds to the lac operator to inhibit transcription in E. coli. This inhibition can be relieved by adding lactose or isopropyl-β-D-thiogalactopyranoside (IPTG). lac repressor encoded by lacI
   8342..8372    -  promoter       lac promoter: promoter for the E. coli lac operon
   8387..8408    -  protein_bind   CAP binding site: CAP binding activates transcription in the presence of cAMP. E. coli catabolite activator protein
   8421..18      -  CDS            lacI (fragment) (across the origin): lac repressor; lacI; The lac repressor binds to the lac operator to inhibit transcription in E. coli. This inhibition can be relieved by adding lactose or isopropyl-β-D-thiogalactopyranoside (IPTG).
