[The description below was written by a language model from this plasmid's Addgene catalogue record and pLannotate feature annotations shown in this document.]
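Description:
pFETCh_RXRB is a homology-directed repair donor plasmid built on the pFETCh_Donor backbone for CRISPR-based epitope tagging of the endogenous human RXRB gene, which encodes the retinoid X receptor beta nuclear receptor. It is maintained in E. coli from a high-copy ColE1/pUC-type origin under kanamycin selection, provided by an aph(3')-Ia KanR gene. Remnants of a pUC-style cloning region (lac promoter and operator, CAP site, MCS, lacZα and lacI fragments) are also annotated.

The payload is a promoterless 3xFLAG-P2A-NeoR cassette flanked by RXRB homology arms that were inserted by Gibson assembly. The upstream arm shows up in the annotation as two RXRB coding fragments, matched by the software to the rat orthologue although the catalogue lists the insert as human. These presumably represent the last coding exons and run directly into the FLAG sequence. The downstream arm is not annotated, but it would lie in the unlabelled stretch after the neo gene. After Cas9 cleavage near the stop codon and recombination, RXRB is expressed from its native promoter as a C-terminal 3xFLAG fusion. The P2A peptide releases neomycin phosphotransferase from the same transcript, so correctly targeted cells can be selected with G418.

Outside the arms, a truncated HSV thymidine kinase gene sits downstream of CMV enhancer/promoter fragments. Such a cassette can serve for ganciclovir counter-selection against random integration, though the record does not state this. The tagged lines are intended for ChIP-seq with a FLAG antibody (the CETCh-seq approach).

The two sequence records differ in length (8,492 nt by repository sequencing versus 7,154 nt from the depositor). The sequenced version carries extra material near KanR, including an RNA-OUT element.
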