Addgene plasmid #104040: pFETCh_RXRB
Purpose: Donor vector for 3' FLAG tag of human RXRB
Depositing lab: Eric Mendenhall & Richard M. Myers. Depositing organization: University of Alabama in Huntsville. Publication: CETCh-seq: CRISPR epitope tagging ChIP-seq of DNA-binding proteins. Savic D, Partridge EC, Newberry KM, Smith SB, Meadows SK, Roberts BS, Mackiewicz M, Mendenhall EM, Myers RM. Genome Res. 2015 Sep 9. 10.1101/gr.193540.115 PubMed 26355004.
Backbone
  Vector backbone: pFETCh_Donor
  Vector type: Mammalian Expression, CRISPR
Growth in bacteria
  Bacterial resistance: Kanamycin, 50 μg/mL
  Growth temperature: 37°C
  Growth strain: DH5alpha
  Copy number: High Copy
Gene/Insert
  Gene/Insert name: RXRB homology arms
  Species: H. sapiens (human)
  Entrez Gene: RXRB (a.k.a. DAUDI6, H-2RIIBP, NR2B2, RCoR-1, RXR-beta, RXRbeta)
  Tag / fusion protein: 3XFLAG-P2A-NeoR (C terminal on backbone)
  Cloning method: Gibson Cloning
  Sequencing primers: 5′ acgcctgtgaaaccgtacta
Terms and licenses: Academic/Nonprofit Terms; Industry Terms: Not Available to Industry
Depositor comments: Note: This plasmid is part of the Mendenhall and Meyers CRISPR-based Tagging system to add a tag (currently using FLAG) to endogenous proteins. Please see https://www.addgene.org/crispr/tagging/ for more details.
How to cite: pFETCh_RXRB was a gift from Eric Mendenhall & Richard M. Myers (Addgene plasmid # 104040 ; http://n2t.net/addgene:104040 ; RRID:Addgene_104040)
